>Addgene plasmid #157602 | pD649-HAsp-PTPRS-COMP5AP-AviTag-9xHis | depositor full sequence | sequence record 304313 | Full Sequence
TTTCAATATTATTGAAGCATTTATCAGGGTTATTGTCTCATGAGCGGATACATATTTGAATGTATTTAGA
AAAATAAACAAATAGGGGTCAGTGTTACAACCAATTAACCAATTCTGAACATTATCGCGAGCCCATTTAT
ACCTGAATATGGCTCATAACACCCCTTGCTCATGACCAAAATCCCTTAACGTGAGTTACGCGCGCGTCGT
TCCACTGAGCGTCAGACCCCGTAGAAAAGATCAAAGGATCTTCTTGAGATCCTTTTTTTCTGCGCGTAAT
CTGCTGCTTGCAAACAAAAAAACCACCGCTACCAGCGGTGGTTTGTTTGCCGGATCAAGAGCTACCAACT
CTTTTTCCGAAGGTAACTGGCTTCAGCAGAGCGCAGATACCAAATACTGTTCTTCTAGTGTAGCCGTAGT
TAGCCCACCACTTCAAGAACTCTGTAGCACCGCCTACATACCTCGCTCTGCTAATCCTGTTACCAGTGGC
TGCTGCCAGTGGCGATAAGTCGTGTCTTACCGGGTTGGACTCAAGACGATAGTTACCGGATAAGGCGCAG
CGGTCGGGCTGAACGGGGGGTTCGTGCACACAGCCCAGCTTGGAGCGAACGACCTACACCGAACTGAGAT
ACCTACAGCGTGAGCTATGAGAAAGCGCCACGCTTCCCGAAGGGAGAAAGGCGGACAGGTATCCGGTAAG
CGGCAGGGTCGGAACAGGAGAGCGCACGAGGGAGCTTCCAGGGGGAAACGCCTGGTATCTTTATAGTCCT
GTCGGGTTTCGCCACCTCTGACTTGAGCGTCGATTTTTGTGATGCTCGTCAGGGGGGCGGAGCCTATGGA
AAAACGCCAGCAACGCGGCCTTTTTACGGTTCCTGGCCTTTTGCTGGCCTTTTGCTCACATGTTCTTTCC
TGCGTTATCCCCTGATTCTGTGGATAACCGTATTACCGCCTTTGAGTGAGCTGATACCGCTCGCCGCAGC
CGAACGACCGAGCGCAGCGAGTCAGTGAGCGAGGAAGCGGAAGGCGAGAGTAGGGAACTGCCAGGCATCA
AACTAAGCAGAAGGCCCCTGACGGATGGCCTTTTTGCGTTTCTACAAACTCTTTCTGTGTTGTAAAACGA
CGGCCAGTCTTAAGCTCGGGCCCCCTGGGCGGTTCTGATAACGAGTAATCGTTAATCCGCAAATAACGTA
AAAACCCGCTTCGGCGGGTTTTTTTATGGGGGGAGTTTAGGGAAAGAGCATTTGTCAGAATATTTAAGGG
CGCCTGTCACTTTGCTTGATATATGAGAATTATTTAACCTTATAAATGAGAAAAAAGCAACGCACTTTAA
ATAAGATACGTTGCTTTTTCGATTGATGAACACCTATAATTAAACTATTCATCTATTATTTATGATTTTT
TGTATATACAATATTTCTAGTTTGTTAAAGAGAATTAAGAAAATAAATCTCGAAAATAATAAAGGGAAAA
TCAGTTTTTGATATCAAAATTATACATGTCAACGATAATACAAAATATAATACAAACTATAAGATGTTAT
CAGTATTTATTATCATTTAGAATAAATTTTGTGTCGCCCTTAATTGTGAGCGGATAACAATTACGAGCTT
CATGCACAGTGGCGTTGACTCAATATTGGCCATTAGCCATATTATTCATTGGTTATATAGCATAAATCAA
TATTGGCTATTGGCCATTGCATACGTTGTATCTATATCATAATATGTACATTTATATTGGCTCATGTCCA
ATATGACCGCCATGTTGGCATTGATTATTGACTAGTTATTAATAGTAATCAATTACGGGGTCATTAGTTC
ATAGCCCATATATGGAGTTCCGCGTTACATAACTTACGGTAAATGGCCCGCCTGGCTGACCGCCCAACGA
CCCCCGCCCATTGACGTCAATAATGACGTATGTTCCCATAGTAACGCCAATAGGGACTTTCCATTGACGT
CAATGGGTGGAGTATTTACGGTAAACTGCCCACTTGGCAGTACATCAAGTGTATCATATGCCAAGTACGC
CCCCTATTGACGTCAATGACGGTAAATGGCCCGCCTGGCATTATGCCCAGTACATGACCTTATGGGACTT
TCCTACTTGGCAGTACATCTACGTATTAGTCATCGCTATTACCATGGTGATGCGGTTTTGGCAGTACATC
AATGGGCGTGGATAGCGGTTTGACTCACGGGGATTTCCAAGTCTCCACCCCATTGACGTCAATGGGAGTT
TGTTTTGGCACCAAAATCAACGGGACTTTCCAAAATGTCGTAACAACTCCGCCCCATTGACGCAAATGGG
CGGTAGGCGTGTACGGTGGGAGGTCTATATAAGCAGAGCTCGTTTAGTGAACCGTCAGATCGCCTGGAGA
CGCCATCCACGCTGTTTTGACCTCCATAGAAGACACCGGGACCGATCCAGCCTCCGCGGCCGGGAACGGT
GCATTGGAACGCGGATTCCCCGTGCCAAGAGTGACGTAAGTACCGCCTATAGAGTCTATAGGCCCACCCC
CTTGGCTTCGTTAGAACGCGGCTACAATTAATACATAACCTTATGTATCATACACATACGATTTAGGTGA
CACTATAGAATAACATCCACTTTGCCTTTCTCTCCACAGGTGTCCACTCCCAGGTCCAACTGCACCTCGG
TTCTATCGAAAACGCGCCTGCTAGCGCCACCATGAAGACCATCATTGCCCTGAGCTACATCTTCTGCCTG
GTGTTCGCTGCGGCCGCCGAAGAACCTCCTAGATTCATCAAAGAGCCCAAGGACCAGATCGGCGTTAGCG
GCGGAGTTGCCAGTTTTGTGTGTCAGGCCACAGGCGACCCTAAGCCTAGAGTGACCTGGAACAAGAAGGG
CAAGAAAGTCAACAGCCAGCGCTTCGAGACAATCGAGTTCGATGAATCTGCCGGCGCTGTGCTGAGAATC
CAGCCTCTGAGAACCCCTCGGGACGAGAATGTGTATGAGTGCGTGGCCCAGAACAGCGTGGGAGAGATTA
CAGTGCACGCCAAGCTGACCGTGCTGAGAGAGGATCAGCTGCCCAGCGGCTTCCCCAACATTGATATGGG
ACCTCAGCTGAAGGTGGTGGAAAGAACCAGAACCGCCACAATGCTGTGTGCCGCCTCTGGCAATCCTGAT
CCTGAGATTACCTGGTTCAAGGACTTCCTGCCTGTGGACCCTAGCGCCAGCAATGGCAGAATCAAGCAGC
TGCGGAGCGAGACATTCGAGAGCACACCTATTAGAGGCGCCCTGCAGATCGAGAGCAGCGAGGAAACAGA
CCAGGGCAAATACGAGTGTGTGGCCACCAATAGCGCTGGCGTGCGGTACTCTAGCCCTGCCAATCTGTAT
GTGCGCGAGCTGAGAGAAGTGCGGAGAGTGGCCCCAAGATTCAGCATCCTGCCTATGAGCCACGAGATCA
TGCCTGGCGGCAACGTGAACATCACATGTGTGGCCGTGGGCAGCCCCATGCCTTATGTGAAATGGATGCA
AGGCGCCGAGGATCTGACCCCTGAGGATGATATGCCTGTGGGCAGAAACGTGCTGGAACTGACCGATGTG
AAGGACAGCGCCAACTACACATGCGTGGCCATGTCTAGCCTGGGCGTGATCGAAGCCGTGGCTCAGATCA
CAGTGAAGTCCCTGCCTAAGGCTCCTGGCACACCCATGGTTACAGAGAACACCGCCACCAGCATCACCAT
CACCTGGGATAGCGGAAACCCCGATCCTGTGTCCTACTACGTGATCGAGTACAAGAGCAAGAGCCAGGAC
GGCCCCTACCAGATCAAAGAGGACATCACCACCACCAGATACAGCATCGGCGGACTGAGCCCCAACAGCG
AGTATGAGATTTGGGTGTCCGCCGTGAACTCCATCGGACAGGGACCTCCATCTGAGAGCGTGGTCACAAG
AACAGGCGAACAGGCTCCTGCCAGCGCTCCTAGAAATGTGCAGGCCAGAATGCTGAGCGCCACCACCATG
ATCGTGCAGTGGGAAGAACCCGTGGAACCCAATGGCCTGATCCGGGGCTACAGAGTGTACTACACCATGG
AACCTGAGCACCCCGTCGGCAACTGGCAGAAACACAATGTGGACGACAGCCTGCTGACCACCGTGGGATC
TCTGCTGGAAGATGAGACATACACCGTGCGCGTGCTGGCCTTTACATCTGTTGGAGATGGCCCTCTGAGC
GACCCCATCCAAGTGAAAACACAGCAGGGCGTGCCCGGCCAGCCTATGAATCTTAGAGCCGAGGCCAGAA
GCGAGACTAGCATCACACTTAGCTGGTCCCCACCTCGGCAAGAGAGCATCATTAAGTACGAGCTGCTGTT
CAGAGAGGGCGACCACGGAAGAGAAGTCGGCAGAACCTTTGATCCCACCACCTCCTACGTGGTGGAAGAT
CTGAAGCCCAATACCGAGTACGCCTTCAGACTGGCCGCCAGATCTCCACAAGGACTGGGCGCTTTTACAC
CCGTCGTCAGACAGAGAACCCTGCAGTCTAAACCCTCCGCTCCACCTCAGGATGTGAAGTGCGTGTCCGT
GCGGTCTACAGCCATTCTGGTTTCTTGGCGGCCTCCTCCACCTGAGACACATAATGGCGCCCTCGTGGGC
TACTCTGTGCGGTATAGACCTCTGGGCAGCGAAGATCCCGAGCCTAAAGAAGTGAACGGCATCCCTCCTA
CCACAACACAGATTCTGCTCGAGGCCCTGGAAAAGTGGACCCAGTACAGAATCACCACAGTGGCCCACAC
CGAAGTTGGCCCTGGACCTGAATCTTCTCCTGTGGTCGTGCGGACCGATGAGGATGTTCCTAGCGCTCCT
CCTAGGAAGGTGGAAGCCGAAGCTCTGAATGCCACCGCCATCAGAGTGCTTTGGAGAAGCCCTGCTCCAG
GCAGACAGCACGGCCAGATTAGAGGCTACCAGGTGCACTATGTGCGGATGGAAGGCGCTGAAGCCAGAGG
ACCTCCACGGATCAAGGACGTTATGCTGGCCGATGCTCAGTGGGAGACAGACGATACAGCCGAGTACGAG
ATGGTCATCACCAACCTGCAGCCTGAGACAGCCTACAGCATTACCGTGGCCGCCTACACAATGAAAGGCG
ACGGCGCCAGATCCAAGCCTAAGGTGGTCGTGACAAAAGGCGCAGTGCTGGGCAGACCTACACTGTCTGT
TCAGCAGACACCTGAGGGCAGTCTGCTGGCTAGATGGGAACCTCCTGCCGGAACAGCTGAAGATCAGGTG
CTGGGATACAGACTGCAGTTCGGCAGAGAGGATAGCACCCCTCTGGCCACACTGGAATTCCCTCCAAGCG
AGGATAGATACACCGCCAGCGGAGTGCACAAAGGCGCCACATACGTGTTCAGGCTGGCTGCTAGAAGCAG
AGGCGGACTTGGAGAAGAGGCCGCCGAGGTTCTGTCTATCCCAGAGGATACACCTCGGGGACACCCTCAG
ATTCTGGAAGCCGCCGGAAATGCTTCTGCTGGCACAGTTCTGCTGAGATGGCTGCCTCCTGTGCCTGCCG
AGAGAAATGGCGCTATCGTGAAGTACACTGTGGCCGTCAGAGAAGCTGGTGCCCTGGGACCTGCTAGAGA
GACAGAACTTCCTGCTGCTGCCGAGCCTGGCGCCGAAAATGCTCTTACACTGCAAGGACTGAAGCCCGAC
ACCGCCTATGATCTGCAAGTGCGGGCCCACACAAGAAGAGGACCTGGACCTTTTAGCCCACCAGTGCGGT
ACAGGACCTTCCTGAGAGATCAAGTGTCCCCTAAGAACTTCAAAGTGAAGATGATCATGAAGACCAGCGT
GCTGCTGAGCTGGGAGTTCCCCGACAACTACAACAGCCCCACACCTTACAAGATCCAGTACAACGGACTG
ACCCTGGACGTGGACGGCAGGACCACAAAGAAGCTGATCACCCACCTGAAGCCACACACCTTCTACAACT
TCGTGCTGACCAACAGAGGCAGCTCTCTCGGAGGACTGCAGCAGACAGTTACAGCCTGGACCGCCTTCAA
CCTGCTGAATGGCAAACCTAGCGTGGCCCCTAAACCTGACGCCGATGGCTTCATCATGGTGTACCTGCCT
GATGGCCAGTCTCCAGTGCCTGTGCAGAGCTACTTCATCGTGATGGTGCCCCTGAGAAAGAGTAGAGGCG
GGCAGTTTCTGACCCCACTGGGATCTCCCGAGGACATGGATCTGGAAGAACTGATCCAGGACATCTCCCG
GCTGCAGAGAAGAAGCCTGAGGCACAGTAGACAGCTGGAAGTGCCCAGACCTTATATCGCCGCCAGGTTT
TCTGTGCTGCCTCCAACATTTCACCCCGGCGATCAGAAGCAGTACGGCGGCTTTGACAACAGAGGACTGG
AACCCGGCCACAGATACGTGCTGTTTGTGCTGGCAGTGCTGCAGAAGTCCGAGCCTACATTCGCCGCCTC
TCCATTCAGCGACCCCTTTCAGCTGGACAACCCTGATCCACAGCCTATCGTGGATGGCGAAGAGGGTGGC
GCGCCGGAAGATCAAGTTGATCCAAGATTGATTGATGGCAAGGGCGGATCTCTGGAGGTGCTGTTCCAGG
GACCAGGCGGAAGCGGCAATCCCGGCGGCGATCTGGCCCCCCAGATGCTGCGCGAGCTGCAGGAGACCAA
TGCCGCCCTGCAGGACGTGCGCGAGCTGCTGCGCCACCGCGTGAAGGAGATCACCTTCCTGAAGAACACC
GTGATGGAGTGCGACGCCTGCGGTATGCAGCCCTCTAGAGGCTCCGGCTCCATCATCCCAGTTGAGGAGG
AGAACCCGGACTTCTGGAACCGCGAGGCAGCCGAGGCCCTGGGTGCCGCCAAGAAGCTGCAGCCTGCACA
GACAGCCGCCAAGAACCTCATCATCTTCCTGGGCGATGGGATGGGGGTGTCTACGGTGACAGCTGCCAGG
ATCCTAAAAGGGCAGAAGAAGGACAAACTGGGGCCTGAGATACCCCTGGCCATGGACCGCTTCCCATATG
TGGCTCTGTCCAAGACATACAATGTAGACAAACATGTGCCAGACAGTGGAGCCACAGCCACGGCCTACCT
GTGCGGGGTCAAGGGCAACTTCCAGACCATTGGCTTGAGTGCAGCCGCCCGCTTTAACCAGTGCAACACG
ACACGCGGCAACGAGGTCATCTCCGTGATGAATCGGGCCAAGAAAGCAGGGAAGTCAGTGGGAGTGGTAA
CCACCACACGAGTGCAGCACGCCTCGCCAGCCGGCACCTACGCCCACACGGTGAACCGCAACTGGTACTC
GGACGCCGACGTGCCTGCCTCGGCCCGCCAGGAGGGGTGCCAGGACATCGCTACGCAGCTCATCTCCAAC
ATGGACATTGACGTGATCCTAGGTGGAGGCCGAAAGTACATGTTTCGCATGGGAACCCCAGACCCTGAGT
ACCCAGATGACTACAGCCAAGGTGGGACCAGGCTGGACGGGAAGAATCTGGTGCAGGAATGGCTGGCGAA
GCGCCAGGGTGCCCGGTATGTGTGGAACCGCACTGAGCTCATGCAGGCTTCCCTGGACCCGTCTGTGACC
CATCTCATGGGTCTCTTTGAGCCTGGAGACATGAAATACGAGATCCACCGAGACTCCACACTGGACCCCT
CCCTGATGGAGATGACAGAGGCTGCCCTGCGCCTGCTGAGCAGGAACCCCCGCGGCTTCTTCCTCTTCGT
GGAGGGTGGTCGCATCGACCATGGTCATCATGAAAGCAGGGCTTACCGGGCACTGACTGAGACGATCATG
TTCGACGACGCCATTGAGAGGGCGGGCCAGCTCACCAGCGAGGAGGACACGCTGAGCCTCGTCACTGCCG
ACCACTCCCACGTCTTCTCCTTCGGAGGCTACCCCCTGCGAGGGAGCTCCATCTTCGGGCTGGCCCCTGG
CAAGGCCCGGGACAGGAAGGCCTACACGGTCCTCCTATACGGAAACGGTCCAGGCTATGTGCTCAAGGAC
GGCGCCCGGCCGGATGTTACCGAGAGCGAGAGCGGGAGCCCCGAGTATCGGCAGCAGTCAGCAGTGCCCC
TGGACGAAGAGACCCACGCAGGCGAGGACGTGGCGGTGTTCGCGCGCGGCCCGCAGGCGCACCTGGTTCA
CGGCGTGCAGGAGCAGACCTTCATAGCGCACGTCATGGCCTTCGCCGCCTGCCTGGAGCCCTACACCGCC
TGCGACCTGGCGCCCCCCGCCGGCACCACCGACGCCGCGCACCCGGGTGGCGGAGGACTGAACGACATCT
TCGAGGCTCAGAAAATCGAATGGCACGAACATCACCATCACCATCACCATCACCATTAAGGCCGGCCTGT
AGTCACTGGCACAACGCGTTACCCGGTAAGCCAATCGGGTATACACGGTCGTCATACTGCAGACAGGGTT
CTTCTACTTTGCAAGATAGTCTTGAGTAGTAAAATAAATAGATAGAGAAAATCAGCCTCGACTGTGCCTT
CTAGTTGCCAGCCATCTGTTGTTTGCCCCTCCCCCGTGCCTTCCTTGACCCTGGAAGGTGCCACTCCCAC
TGTCCTTTCCTAATAAAATGAGGAAATTGCATCACAACACTCAACCCTATCTCGGTCTATTCTTTTGATT
TATAAGGGATTTTGCCGATTTCGGCCTATTGGTTAAAAAATGAGCTGATTTAACAAAAATTTAACGCGAA
TTAATTCTGTGGAATGTGTGTCAGTTAGGGTGTGGAAAGTCCCCAGGCTCCCCAGCAGGCAGAAGTATGC
AAAGCATGCATCTCAATTAGTCAGCAACCAGGTGTGGAAAGTCCCCAGGCTCCCCAGCAGGCAGAAGTAT
GCAAAGCATGCATCTCAATTAGTCAGCAACCATAGTCCCGCCCCTAACTCCGCCCATCCCGCCCCTAACT
CCGCCCAGTTCCGCCCATTCTCCGCCCCATGGCTGACTAATTTTTTTTATTTATGCAGAGGCCGAGGCCG
CCTCTGCCTCTGAGCTATTCCAGAAGTAGTGAGGAGGCTTTTTTGGAGGCCTAGGCTTTTGCAAAAAGCT
CCCGGGAGCTTGTATATCCATTTTCGGATCTGATCAGCACGTGTTGACAATTAATCATCGGCATAGTATA
TCGGCATAGTATAATACGACAAGGTGAGGAACTAAACCATGACCGAGTACAAGCCCACGGTGCGCCTCGC
CACCCGCGACGACGTCCCCAGGGCCGTACGCACCCTCGCCGCCGCGTTCGCCGACTACCCCGCCACGCGC
CACACCGTCGATCCGGACCGCCACATCGAGCGGGTCACCGAGCTGCAAGAACTCTTCCTCACGCGCGTCG
GGCTCGACATCGGCAAGGTGTGGGTCGCGGACGACGGCGCCGCGGTGGCGGTCTGGACCACGCCGGAGAG
CGTCGAAGCGGGGGCGGTGTTCGCCGAGATCGGCCCGCGCATGGCCGAGTTGAGCGGTTCCCGGCTGGCC
GCGCAGCAACAGATGGAAGGCCTCCTGGCGCCGCACCGGCCCAAGGAGCCCGCGTGGTTCCTGGCCACCG
TCGGCGTCTCGCCCGACCACCAGGGCAAGGGTCTGGGCAGCGCCGTCGTGCTCCCCGGAGTGGAGGCGGC
CGAGCGCGCCGGGGTGCCCGCCTTCCTGGAGACATCCGCGCCCCGCAACCTCCCCTTCTACGAGCGGCTC
GGCTTCACCGTCACCGCCGACGTCGAGGTGCCCGAAGGACCGCGCACCTGGTGCATGACCCGCAAGCCCG
GTGCCTGACACGTGCTACGAGATTTCGATTCCACCGCCGCCTTCTATGAAAGGTTGGGCTTCGGAATCGT
TTTCCGGGACGCCGGCTGGATGATCCTCCAGCGCGGGGATCTCATGCTGGAGTTCTTCGCCCACCCCAAC
TTGTTTATTGCAGCTTATAATGGTTACAAATAAAGCAATAGCATCACAAATTTCACAAATAAAGCATTTT
TTTCACTGCATTCTAGTTGTGGTTTGTCCAAACTCATCAATGTATCTTATCATGTCTGTATACCGTCGAC
CTCTAGCTAGAGCTTGGCGTAATCATGGTCATTACCAATGCTTAATCAGTGAGGCACCTATCTCAGCGAT
CTGTCTATTTCGTTCATCCATAGTTGCCTGACTCCCCGTCGTGTAGATAACTACGATACGGGAGGGCTTA
CCATCTGGCCCCAGCGCTGCGATGATACCGCGAGAACCACGCTCACCGGCTCCGGATTTATCAGCAATAA
ACCAGCCAGCCGGAAGGGCCGAGCGCAGAAGTGGTCCTGCAACTTTATCCGCCTCCATCCAGTCTATTAA
TTGTTGCCGGGAAGCTAGAGTAAGTAGTTCGCCAGTTAATAGTTTGCGCAACGTTGTTGCCATCGCTACA
GGCATCGTGGTGTCACGCTCGTCGTTTGGTATGGCTTCATTCAGCTCCGGTTCCCAACGATCAAGGCGAG
TTACATGATCCCCCATGTTGTGCAAAAAAGCGGTTAGCTCCTTCGGTCCTCCGATCGTTGTCAGAAGTAA
GTTGGCCGCAGTGTTATCACTCATGGTTATGGCAGCACTGCATAATTCTCTTACTGTCATGCCATCCGTA
AGATGCTTTTCTGTGACTGGTGAGTACTCAACCAAGTCATTCTGAGAATAGTGTATGCGGCGACCGAGTT
GCTCTTGCCCGGCGTCAATACGGGATAATACCGCGCCACATAGCAGAACTTTAAAAGTGCTCATCATTGG
AAAACGTTCTTCGGGGCGAAAACTCTCAAGGATCTTACCGCTGTTGAGATCCAGTTCGATGTAACCCACT
CGTGCACCCAACTGATCTTCAGCATCTTTTACTTTCACCAGCGTTTCTGGGTGAGCAAAAACAGGAAGGC
AAAATGCCGCAAAAAAGGGAATAAGGGCGACACGGAAATGTTGAATACTCATATTCTTCCTT
Features (pLannotate 1.2.2; 24 found; start..end, strand, type, name):
    119..143     -  CDS            KanR (fragment): aminoglycoside phosphotransferase; aph(3')-Ia; confers resistance to kanamycin
    254..842     +  rep_origin     ori: high-copy-number ColE1/pMB1/pBR322/pUC origin of replication
   1067..1084    +  terminator     rrnB T2 terminator (fragment): transcription terminator T2 from the E. coli rrnB gene
   1109..1128    -  CDS            lacZα (fragment): LacZα fragment of β-galactosidase; lacZ fragment
   1582..1602    +  protein_bind   lac operator (fragment): The lac repressor binds to the lac operator to inhibit transcription in E. coli. This inhibition can be relieved by adding lactose or isopropyl-β-D-thiogalactopyranoside (IPTG). lac repressor encoded by lacI
   1843..2146    +  enhancer       CMV enhancer: human cytomegalovirus immediate early enhancer
   2147..2350    +  promoter       CMV promoter: human cytomegalovirus (CMV) immediate early promoter
   2486..2529    +  intron         CMV intron (fragment): modified intron A from human cytomegalovirus
   2581..2599    +  promoter       SP6 promoter: promoter for bacteriophage SP6 RNA polymerase
   2603..2640    +  CDS            IgH signal sequence (fragment): signal sequence from the mouse immunoglobulin heavy chain variable region
   2728..6507    +  CDS            PTPRS (fragment): PTPRS_HUMAN - Experimental evidence at protein level: Swiss-Prot protein existence level 1. Cell surface receptor that binds to glycosaminoglycans, including chondroitin sulfate proteoglycans and heparan sulfate proteoglycan (PubMed:21454754). Binding to chondroitin sulfate and heparan sulfate proteoglycans has opposite effects on PTPRS oligomerization and regulation of neurite outgrowth. Contributes to the inhibition of neurite and axonal outgrowth by chondroitin sulfate proteoglycans, also after nerve transection. Plays a role in stimulating neurite outgrowth in response to the heparan sulfa
   6604..6783    +  CDS            Comp (fragment): COMP_RAT - Experimental evidence at protein level: Swiss-Prot protein existence level 1. May play a role in the structural integrity of cartilage via its interaction with other extracellular matrix proteins such as the collagens and fibronectin. Can mediate the interaction of chondrocytes with the cartilage extracellular matrix through interaction with cell surface integrin receptors. Could play a role in the pathogenesis of osteoarthritis. Potent suppressor of apoptosis in both primary chondrocytes and transformed cells. Suppresses apoptosis by blocking the activation of caspase-3 and by indu
   6771..8223    +  CDS            SEAP (fragment): secreted alkaline phosphatase from human placenta The natural enzyme has a C-terminal transmembrane sequence that is replaced by a GPI anchor.
   8248..8289    +  CDS            AviTag™ (fragment): peptide tag that allows for enzymatic biotinylation
   8293..8316    +  CDS            8xHis: 8xHis affinity tag
   8462..8573    +  polyA_signal   bGH poly(A) signal: bovine growth hormone polyadenylation signal
   8574..8682    +  rep_origin     f1 ori (fragment): f1 bacteriophage origin of replication; arrow indicates direction of (+) strand synthesis
   8696..9025    +  promoter       SV40 promoter: SV40 enhancer and early promoter
   9073..9120    +  promoter       EM7 promoter: synthetic bacterial promoter&nbsp
   9139..9738    +  CDS            PuroR (fragment): puromycin N-acetyltransferase; pac from Streptomyces; confers resistance to puromycin
   9748..9873    +  CDS            ble (fragment): BLE_KLEPN - Experimental evidence at protein level: Swiss-Prot protein existence level 1. Binding protein with a strong affinity to the bleomycin family of antibiotics. Binds to CL990; an antimitotic-antibiotic compound. From Klebsiella pneumoniae.
   9868..9989    +  polyA_signal   SV40 poly(A) signal: SV40 polyadenylation signal
  10042..10902   -  CDS            AmpR: β-lactamase; bla; confers resistance to ampicillin, carbenicillin, and related antibiotics
  10905..89      -  promoter       AmpR promoter (fragment) (across the origin): bla
