[The description below was written by a language model from this plasmid's Addgene catalogue record and pLannotate feature annotations shown in this document.]
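Description:
pD649-HAsp-PTPRS-COMP5AP-AviTag-9xHis is a mammalian expression plasmid built on the pD649 backbone for producing a secreted, tagged form of the extracellular domain of human PTPRS (receptor-type protein tyrosine phosphatase sigma), a cell-surface receptor that binds glycosaminoglycans. It is maintained in E. coli as a high-copy plasmid through a ColE1/pUC-type origin and selected with ampicillin via the β-lactamase gene. The annotated sequence also carries an SV40 promoter/EM7 promoter cassette driving a puromycin N-acetyltransferase gene with an SV40 polyadenylation signal, which would in principle allow puromycin selection in mammalian cells. Short annotated fragments of KanR, lacZα, f1 ori and ble appear to be backbone remnants rather than functional elements.

Expression is driven by the CMV enhancer and immediate-early promoter, followed by a portion of CMV intron A and an SP6 promoter that also serves as a sequencing primer site. The open reading frame begins with a signal peptide ("HAsp" in the name, although the annotation software matches this region to part of an immunoglobulin heavy-chain signal sequence). This directs the PTPRS ectodomain into the secretory pathway. The ectodomain was cloned between retained NotI and AscI sites. It is fused at its C-terminus to the backbone-encoded COMP5AP module: the coiled-coil region of rat cartilage oligomeric matrix protein, which pentamerises the fusion to raise binding avidity, joined to human placental alkaline phosphatase as an enzymatic reporter. An AviTag for site-specific enzymatic biotinylation and a polyhistidine tag for affinity purification follow, and a bGH polyadenylation signal terminates the transcript. The construct belongs to a collection used for screening extracellular protein-protein interactions among human immunoglobulin-superfamily cell-surface proteins. The depositor notes that some plasmids in the collection may carry an IS4-like transposase insertion upstream of the CMV promoter; none is annotated here.
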