Addgene plasmid #157602: pD649-HAsp-PTPRS-COMP5AP-AviTag-9xHis
Purpose: Mammalian expression of cell-surface protein extracellular domain fused to COMP5AP-AviTag-9xHis. Protein is secreted from cells.
Depositing lab: Chris Garcia. Depositing organization: Stanford University. Publication: A Human IgSF Cell-Surface Interactome Reveals a Complex Network of Protein-Protein Interactions. Wojtowicz WM, Vielmetter J, Fernandes RA, Siepe DH, Eastman CL, Chisholm GB, Cox S, Klock H, Anderson PW, Rue SM, Miller JJ, Glaser SM, Bragstad ML, Vance J, Lam AW, Lesley SA, Zinn K, Garcia KC. Cell. 2020 Aug 20;182(4):1027-1043.e17. doi: 10.1016/j.cell.2020.07.025. PubMed 32822567.
Backbone
  Vector backbone: pD649
  Backbone size w/o insert (bp): 7153
  Vector type: Mammalian Expression
Growth in bacteria
  Bacterial resistance: Ampicillin, 100 μg/mL
  Growth temperature: 37°C
  Growth strain: DH5alpha
  Copy number: High Copy
Gene/Insert
  Gene/Insert name: PTPRS
  Species: H. sapiens (human)
  Insert size (bp): 3759
  Entrez Gene: PTPRS (a.k.a. PTPSIGMA, R-PTP-S, R-PTP-sigma)
  Promoter: CMV/SP6
  Tag / fusion protein: COMP5AP-AviTag-9xHis (C terminal on backbone)
  Cloning method: Restriction Enzyme; 5′ cloning site GCGGCCGC (not destroyed); 3′ cloning site GGCGCGCC (not destroyed)
  Sequencing primers: 5′ ATTTAGGTGACACTATAG; 3′ CGTCGCACTCCATCACGGTG
Resource information
  A portion of this plasmid was derived from a plasmid made by: synthesis by ThermoFisher
Terms and licenses: Academic/Nonprofit Terms; Industry Terms: Not Available to Industry
Depositor comments: Some plasmids in this collection may have an IS4-like element ISVsa5 family transposase upstream of the CMV promoter.
How to cite: pD649-HAsp-PTPRS-COMP5AP-AviTag-9xHis was a gift from Chris Garcia (Addgene plasmid # 157602 ; http://n2t.net/addgene:157602 ; RRID:Addgene_157602)
