>Addgene plasmid #157602 | pD649-HAsp-PTPRS-COMP5AP-AviTag-9xHis | depositor partial sequence | sequence record 304314 | insert (extracellular domain)
GAAGAACCTCCTAGATTCATCAAAGAGCCCAAGGACCAGATCGGCGTTAGCGGCGGAGTTGCCAGTTTTG
TGTGTCAGGCCACAGGCGACCCTAAGCCTAGAGTGACCTGGAACAAGAAGGGCAAGAAAGTCAACAGCCA
GCGCTTCGAGACAATCGAGTTCGATGAATCTGCCGGCGCTGTGCTGAGAATCCAGCCTCTGAGAACCCCT
CGGGACGAGAATGTGTATGAGTGCGTGGCCCAGAACAGCGTGGGAGAGATTACAGTGCACGCCAAGCTGA
CCGTGCTGAGAGAGGATCAGCTGCCCAGCGGCTTCCCCAACATTGATATGGGACCTCAGCTGAAGGTGGT
GGAAAGAACCAGAACCGCCACAATGCTGTGTGCCGCCTCTGGCAATCCTGATCCTGAGATTACCTGGTTC
AAGGACTTCCTGCCTGTGGACCCTAGCGCCAGCAATGGCAGAATCAAGCAGCTGCGGAGCGAGACATTCG
AGAGCACACCTATTAGAGGCGCCCTGCAGATCGAGAGCAGCGAGGAAACAGACCAGGGCAAATACGAGTG
TGTGGCCACCAATAGCGCTGGCGTGCGGTACTCTAGCCCTGCCAATCTGTATGTGCGCGAGCTGAGAGAA
GTGCGGAGAGTGGCCCCAAGATTCAGCATCCTGCCTATGAGCCACGAGATCATGCCTGGCGGCAACGTGA
ACATCACATGTGTGGCCGTGGGCAGCCCCATGCCTTATGTGAAATGGATGCAAGGCGCCGAGGATCTGAC
CCCTGAGGATGATATGCCTGTGGGCAGAAACGTGCTGGAACTGACCGATGTGAAGGACAGCGCCAACTAC
ACATGCGTGGCCATGTCTAGCCTGGGCGTGATCGAAGCCGTGGCTCAGATCACAGTGAAGTCCCTGCCTA
AGGCTCCTGGCACACCCATGGTTACAGAGAACACCGCCACCAGCATCACCATCACCTGGGATAGCGGAAA
CCCCGATCCTGTGTCCTACTACGTGATCGAGTACAAGAGCAAGAGCCAGGACGGCCCCTACCAGATCAAA
GAGGACATCACCACCACCAGATACAGCATCGGCGGACTGAGCCCCAACAGCGAGTATGAGATTTGGGTGT
CCGCCGTGAACTCCATCGGACAGGGACCTCCATCTGAGAGCGTGGTCACAAGAACAGGCGAACAGGCTCC
TGCCAGCGCTCCTAGAAATGTGCAGGCCAGAATGCTGAGCGCCACCACCATGATCGTGCAGTGGGAAGAA
CCCGTGGAACCCAATGGCCTGATCCGGGGCTACAGAGTGTACTACACCATGGAACCTGAGCACCCCGTCG
GCAACTGGCAGAAACACAATGTGGACGACAGCCTGCTGACCACCGTGGGATCTCTGCTGGAAGATGAGAC
ATACACCGTGCGCGTGCTGGCCTTTACATCTGTTGGAGATGGCCCTCTGAGCGACCCCATCCAAGTGAAA
ACACAGCAGGGCGTGCCCGGCCAGCCTATGAATCTTAGAGCCGAGGCCAGAAGCGAGACTAGCATCACAC
TTAGCTGGTCCCCACCTCGGCAAGAGAGCATCATTAAGTACGAGCTGCTGTTCAGAGAGGGCGACCACGG
AAGAGAAGTCGGCAGAACCTTTGATCCCACCACCTCCTACGTGGTGGAAGATCTGAAGCCCAATACCGAG
TACGCCTTCAGACTGGCCGCCAGATCTCCACAAGGACTGGGCGCTTTTACACCCGTCGTCAGACAGAGAA
CCCTGCAGTCTAAACCCTCCGCTCCACCTCAGGATGTGAAGTGCGTGTCCGTGCGGTCTACAGCCATTCT
GGTTTCTTGGCGGCCTCCTCCACCTGAGACACATAATGGCGCCCTCGTGGGCTACTCTGTGCGGTATAGA
CCTCTGGGCAGCGAAGATCCCGAGCCTAAAGAAGTGAACGGCATCCCTCCTACCACAACACAGATTCTGC
TCGAGGCCCTGGAAAAGTGGACCCAGTACAGAATCACCACAGTGGCCCACACCGAAGTTGGCCCTGGACC
TGAATCTTCTCCTGTGGTCGTGCGGACCGATGAGGATGTTCCTAGCGCTCCTCCTAGGAAGGTGGAAGCC
GAAGCTCTGAATGCCACCGCCATCAGAGTGCTTTGGAGAAGCCCTGCTCCAGGCAGACAGCACGGCCAGA
TTAGAGGCTACCAGGTGCACTATGTGCGGATGGAAGGCGCTGAAGCCAGAGGACCTCCACGGATCAAGGA
CGTTATGCTGGCCGATGCTCAGTGGGAGACAGACGATACAGCCGAGTACGAGATGGTCATCACCAACCTG
CAGCCTGAGACAGCCTACAGCATTACCGTGGCCGCCTACACAATGAAAGGCGACGGCGCCAGATCCAAGC
CTAAGGTGGTCGTGACAAAAGGCGCAGTGCTGGGCAGACCTACACTGTCTGTTCAGCAGACACCTGAGGG
CAGTCTGCTGGCTAGATGGGAACCTCCTGCCGGAACAGCTGAAGATCAGGTGCTGGGATACAGACTGCAG
TTCGGCAGAGAGGATAGCACCCCTCTGGCCACACTGGAATTCCCTCCAAGCGAGGATAGATACACCGCCA
GCGGAGTGCACAAAGGCGCCACATACGTGTTCAGGCTGGCTGCTAGAAGCAGAGGCGGACTTGGAGAAGA
GGCCGCCGAGGTTCTGTCTATCCCAGAGGATACACCTCGGGGACACCCTCAGATTCTGGAAGCCGCCGGA
AATGCTTCTGCTGGCACAGTTCTGCTGAGATGGCTGCCTCCTGTGCCTGCCGAGAGAAATGGCGCTATCG
TGAAGTACACTGTGGCCGTCAGAGAAGCTGGTGCCCTGGGACCTGCTAGAGAGACAGAACTTCCTGCTGC
TGCCGAGCCTGGCGCCGAAAATGCTCTTACACTGCAAGGACTGAAGCCCGACACCGCCTATGATCTGCAA
GTGCGGGCCCACACAAGAAGAGGACCTGGACCTTTTAGCCCACCAGTGCGGTACAGGACCTTCCTGAGAG
ATCAAGTGTCCCCTAAGAACTTCAAAGTGAAGATGATCATGAAGACCAGCGTGCTGCTGAGCTGGGAGTT
CCCCGACAACTACAACAGCCCCACACCTTACAAGATCCAGTACAACGGACTGACCCTGGACGTGGACGGC
AGGACCACAAAGAAGCTGATCACCCACCTGAAGCCACACACCTTCTACAACTTCGTGCTGACCAACAGAG
GCAGCTCTCTCGGAGGACTGCAGCAGACAGTTACAGCCTGGACCGCCTTCAACCTGCTGAATGGCAAACC
TAGCGTGGCCCCTAAACCTGACGCCGATGGCTTCATCATGGTGTACCTGCCTGATGGCCAGTCTCCAGTG
CCTGTGCAGAGCTACTTCATCGTGATGGTGCCCCTGAGAAAGAGTAGAGGCGGGCAGTTTCTGACCCCAC
TGGGATCTCCCGAGGACATGGATCTGGAAGAACTGATCCAGGACATCTCCCGGCTGCAGAGAAGAAGCCT
GAGGCACAGTAGACAGCTGGAAGTGCCCAGACCTTATATCGCCGCCAGGTTTTCTGTGCTGCCTCCAACA
TTTCACCCCGGCGATCAGAAGCAGTACGGCGGCTTTGACAACAGAGGACTGGAACCCGGCCACAGATACG
TGCTGTTTGTGCTGGCAGTGCTGCAGAAGTCCGAGCCTACATTCGCCGCCTCTCCATTCAGCGACCCCTT
TCAGCTGGACAACCCTGATCCACAGCCTATCGTGGATGGCGAAGAGGGT
